>Addgene plasmid #201085 | pPOTv7-g418-tagRFPt | addgene full sequence | sequence record 399923 | Addgene Partial NGS Result
GGGCGAATTGGGCCCGTATAATGCAGACCTGCTGCAAGCTAGGGGCACAGCAAGGTCTTCTGAAATTCAT
GTTTTTTTTTTTTTTACTCTGCATTGCAGTCTCCGCTCTTATTTAGTTTTGCTTTACGTAAGGTCTCGTT
GCTGCCATAAAATAAGCTCTAGTGGAATTCATGATTGAACAAGATGGATTGCACGCAGGTTCTCCGGCCG
CTTGGGTGGAGAGGCTATTCGGCTATGACTGGGCACAACAGACAATCGGCTGCTCTGATGCCGCCGTGTT
CCGGCTGTCAGCGCAGGGGCGCCCGGTTCTTTTTGTCAAGACCGACCTGTCCGGTGCCCTGAATGAACTG
CAGGACGAGGCAGCGCGGCTATCGTGGCTGGCCACGACGGGCGTTCCTTGCGCAGCTGTGCTCGACGTTG
TCACTGAAGCGGGAAGGGACTGGCTGCTATTGGGCGAAGTGCCGGGGCAGGATCTCCTGTCATCTCACCT
TGCTCCTGCCGAGAAAGTATCCATCATGGCTGATGCAATGCGGCGGCTGCATACGCTTGATCCGGCTACC
TGCCCATTCGACCACCAAGCGAAACATCGCATCGAGCGAGCACGTACTCGGATGGAAGCCGGTCTTGTCG
ATCAGGATGATCTGGACGAAGAGCATCAGGGGCTCGCGCCAGCCGAACTGTTCGCCAGGCTCAAGGCGCG
CATGCCCGACGGCGAGGATCTCGTCGTGACCCACGGCGATGCCTGCTTGCCGAATATCATGGTGGAAAAT
GGCCGCTTTTCTGGATTCATCGACTGTGGCCGGCTGGGTGTGGCGGACCGCTATCAGGACATAGCGTTGG
CTACCCGTGATATTGCTGAAGAGCTTGGCGGCGAATGGGCTGACCGCTTCCTCGTGCTTTACGGTATCGC
CGCTCCCGATTCGCAGCGCATCGCCTTCTATCGCCTTCTTGACGAGTTCTTCTGACCATGGTGCCCATTT
AGTTGGCCTTTCCCTTGTCTCGTGTCTTTTCCGTGGAAAGGTTCCCGGAGTAATCTGATGGCACAGCAGG
GAGGTGCGCCTGCAGGTTGGTTAGGAAGGGGGGATGATGTAAAAGAAGAAAATGGGGGGATTCGAGCCCC
ACGCGTTGCTCAAGCTGTGTAGCGCAGGCGTTTCCTTACATATTTCTCTAACAGGCACGGAAGCCTAACA
AATACACTTGGCTTATTTTTTTGCCCCCTCATGTCTTGTACAAATATTTGCGATAGCTTAGCTATCAGCC
ACATTAATCAAACAAGTATACCAACAAGCCCGAAAACAGAAACTCAACTGCAACGGGTACCTATGGGTTC
TGGTAGTGGTTCCGGTTCCGGTTCTAAGCTTGTCTCGAAGGGAGAGGAGCTTATAAAGGAAAATATGCAC
ATGAAGTTATATATGGAAGGAACGGTTAATAATCACCATTTTAAATGTACGTCAGAAGGTGAAGGAAAGC
CATACGAGGGCACACAGACTATGAGGATAAAGGTTGTCGAGGGAGGCCCACTGCCTTTCGCGTTCGATAT
TCTCGCCACGTCTTTTATGTATGGCTCAAGGACTTTCATCAATCATACGCAGGGCATCCCGGACTTTTTC
AAGCAGAGTTTTCCTGAGGGGTTTACGTGGGAGCGTGTTACCACATACGAAGATGGAGGAGTGCTTACCG
CAACTCAGGACACTTCATTACAAGACGGATGCCTGATCTATAACGTTAAGATCCGCGGAGTGAATTTCCC
GAGTAACGGACCAGTGATGCAAAAGAAAACACTTGGATGGGAAGCTAACACGGAGATGTTGTATCCCGCA
GATGGGGGTTTGGAGGGCAGGACAGACATGGCATTAAAATTGGTGGGCGGTGGTCACCTGATCTGTAATT
TTAAGACGACGTATCGAAGTAAGAAACCTGCTAAGAACTTGAAGATGCCAGGGGTCTACTACGTCGATCA
TCGCCTTGAGAGGATTAAAGAGGCAGATAAGGAGACCTATGTAGAACAGCACGAGGTGGCTGTGGCCCGT
TACTGCGATCTGCCCTCGAAGTTAGGTCACAAATTAAACGGCATGGACGAATTGTACAAGGGATCCGGAT
CAGGATCTGGATCAGGATCGGGTAGTTAAGAGCTCCGCTGCGCTTAAATGTCTTTCATTATAATCAATGT
ATAACCTTTATGTAGTATTTCAATCTATGCCGCTGTGTACGTGCACTGCGGTGCCTATCCTTCGGCATTA
GAGAGTCACTGTTTGTGTAGATCGTAGCTGCATGTCTGACATCTGGTTCATTAGTGCCGTTTTGAGTCTG
CACTGTTGTGCAACTTGATATTCATCACTGCACACCAACCGTGTGTTTCCTCCTTTGGGTGCACCCTTTA
ATCCTTGTCTTCTCCTTTTTTGTCTCTTTCCCCCTCGAAAAGGTGTCAAACTACTGCCGCATAAACTACG
GTTATCCCAAATTTAAGAGAAAGCAATAAAGCATCAGCTAGCATGATTGAACAAGATGGATTGCACGCAG
GTTCTCCGGCCGCTTGGGTGGAGAGGCTATTCGGCTATGACTGGGCACAACAGACAATCGGCTGCTCTGA
TGCCGCCGTGTTCCGGCTGTCAGCGCAGGGGCGCCCGGTTCTTTTTGTCAAGACCGACCTGTCCGGTGCC
CTGAATGAACTGCAGGACGAGGCAGCGCGGCTATCGTGGCTGGCCACGACGGGCGTTCCTTGCGCAGCTG
TGCTCGACGTTGTCACTGAAGCGGGAAGGGACTGGCTGCTATTGGGCGAAGTGCCGGGGCAGGATCTCCT
GTCATCTCACCTTGCTCCTGCCGAGAAAGTATCCATCATGGCTGATGCAATGCGGCGGCTGCATACGCTT
GATCCGGCTACCTGCCCATTCGACCACCAAGCGAAACATCGCATCGAGCGAGCACGTACTCGGATGGAAG
CCGGTCTTGTCGATCAGGATGATCTGGACGAAGAGCATCAGGGGCTCGCGCCAGCCGAACTGTTCGCCAG
GCTCAAGGCGCGCATGCCCGACGGCGAGGATCTCGTCGTGACCCACGGCGATGCCTGCTTGCCGAATATC
ATGGTGGAAAATGGCCGCTTTTCTGGATTCATCGACTGTGGCCGGCTGGGTGTGGCGGACCGCTATCAGG
ACATAGCGTTGGCTACCCGTGATATTGCTGAAGAGCTTGGCGGCGAATGGGCTGACCGCTTCCTCGTGCT
TTACGGTATCGCCGCTCCCGATTCGCAGCGCATCGCCTTCTATCGCCTTCTTGACGAGTTCTTCTGACTC
GAGTGCCCATTTAGTTGGCTTTTCCCTTGTCTCGTGTCTTTTCCGTGGAAAGGTTCCCGGAGTAATCTGA
TGGCACAGCAGGGAGGTGCGCCTGCAGGTTGGTTAGGAAGGGGGGATGATGTAAAAGAAGAAAATGGGGG
GATTCGAGCCCCGCACAGGTCTCTCAAATTGGATGCATAGCTTGAGTATTCTATAGTGTCACCTAAATAG
CTTGGCGTAATCATGGTCATAGCTGTTTCCTGTGTGAAATTGTTATCCGCTCACAATTCCACACAACATA
CGAGCCGGAAGCATAAAGTGTAAAGCCTGGGGTGCCTAATGAGTGAGCTAACTCACATTAATTGCGTTGC
GCTCACTGCCCGCTTTCCAGTCGGGAAACCTGTCGTGCCAGCTGCATTAATGAATCGGCCAACGCGCGGG
GAGAGGCGGTTTGCGTATTGGGCGCTCTTCCGCTTCCTCGCTCACTGACTCGCTGCGCTCGGTCGTTCGG
CTGCGGCGAGCGGTATCAGCTCACTCAAAGGCGGTAATACGGTTATCCACAGAATCAGGGGATAACGCAG
GAAAGAACATGTGAGCAAAAGGCCAGCAAAAGGCCAGGAACCGTAAAAAGGCCGCGTTGCTGGCGTTTTT
CCATAGGCTCCGCCCCCCTGACGAGCATCACAAAAATCGACGCTCAAGTCAGAGGTGGCGAAACCCGACA
GGACTATAAAGATACCAGGCGTTTCCCCCTGGAAGCTCCCTCGTGCGCTCTCCTGTTCCGACCCTGCCGC
TTACCGGATACCTGTCCGCCTTTCTCCCTTCGGGAAGCGTGGCGCTTTCTCATAGCTCACGCTGTAGGTA
TCTCAGTTCGGTGTAGGTCGTTCGCTCCAAGCTGGGCTGTGTGCACGAACCCCCCGTTCAGCCCGACCGC
TGCGCCTTATCCGGTAACTATCGTCTTGAGTCCAACCCGGTAAGACACGACTTATCGCCACTGGCAGCAG
CCACTGGTAACAGGATTAGCAGAGCGAGGTATGTAGGCGGTGCTACAGAGTTCTTGAAGTGGTGGCCTAA
CTACGGCTACACTAGAAGAACAGTATTTGGTATCTGCGCTCTGCTGAAGCCAGTTACCTTCGGAAAAAGA
GTTGGTAGCTCTTGATCCGGCAAACAAACCACCGCTGGTAGCGGTGGTTTTTTTGTTTGCAAGCAGCAGA
TTACGCGCAGAAAAAAAGGATCTCAAGAAGATCCTTTGATCTTTTCTACGGGGTCTGACGCTCAGTGGAA
CGAAAACTCACGTTAAGGGATTTTGGTCATGAGATTATCAAAAAGGATCTTCACCTAGATCCTTTTAAAT
TAAAAATGAAGTTTTAAATCAATCTAAAGTATATATGAGTAAACTTGGTCTGACAGTTACCAATGCTTAA
TCAGTGAGGCACCTATCTCAGCGATCTGTCTATTTCGTTCATCCATAGTTGCCTGACTCCCCGTCGTGTA
GATAATTACGATACGGGAGGGCTTACCATCTGGCCCCAGTGCTGCAATGATACCGCGAGACCCACGCTCA
CCGGCTCCAGATTTATCAGCAATAAACCAGCCAGCCGGAAGGGCCGAGCGCAGAAGTGGTCCTGCAACTT
TATCCGCCTCCATCCAGTCTATTAATTGTTGCCGGGAAGCTAGAGTAAGTAGTTCGCCAGTTAATAGTTT
GCGCAACGTTGTTGCCATTGCTACAGGCATCGTGGTGTCACGCTCGTCGTTTGGTATGGCTTCATTCAGC
TCCGGTTCCCAACGATCAAGGCGAGTTACATGATCCCCCATGTTGTGCAAAAAAGCGGTTAGCTCCTTCG
GTCCTCCGATCGTTGTCAGAAGTAAGTTGGCCGCAGTGTTATCACTCATGGTTATGGCAGCACTGCATAA
TTCTCTTACTGTCATGCCATCCGTAAGATGCTTTTCTGTGACTGGTGAGTACTCAACCAAGTCATTCTGA
GAATAGTGTATGCGGCGACCGAGTTGCTCTTGCCCGGCGTCAATACGGGATAATACCGCGCCACATAGCA
GAACTTTAAAAGTGCTCATCATTGGAAAACGTTCTTCGGGGCGAAAACTCTCAAGGATCTTACCGCTGTT
GAGATCCAGTTCGATGTAACCCACTCGTGCACCCAACTGATCTTCAGCATCTTTTACTTTCACCAGCGTT
TCTGGGTGAGCAAAAACAGGAAGGCAAAATGCCGCAAAAAAGGGAATAAGGGCGACACGGAAATGTTGAA
TACTCATACTCTTCCTTTTTCAATATTATTGAAGCATTTATCAGGGTTATTGTCTCATGAGCGGATACAT
ATTTGAATGTATTTAGAAAAATAAACAAATAGGGGTTCCGCGCACATTTCCCCGAAAAGTGCCACCTGAT
GCGGTGTGAAATACCGCACAGATGCGTAAGGAGAAAATACCGCATCAGGAAATTGTAAGCGTTAATATTT
TGTTAAAATTCGCGTTAAATTTTTGTTAAATCAGCTCATTTTTTAACCAATAGGCCGAAATCGGCAAAAT
CCCTTATAAATCAAAAGAATAGACCGAGATAGGGT
[37 nt withheld, positions 5846-5882]
AAAGAACGTGGACTCCAACGTCAAAGG
[49 nt withheld, positions 5910-5958]
T
[91 nt withheld, positions 5960-6050]
G
[98 nt withheld, positions 6052-6149]
ACTTAATGCGCCGCTACAGGGCGCGTCCATTCGCCATTCAGGCTGCGCAACTGTTGGGAAGGGCGATCGG
TGCGGGCCTCTTCGCTATTACGCCAGCTGGCGAAAGGGGGATGTGCTGCAAGGCGATTAAGTTGGGTAAC
GCCAGGGTTTTCCCAGTCACGACGTTGTAAAACGACGGCCAGTGAATTGTAATACGACTCACTATA
Features (pLannotate 1.2.2; 15 found; start..end, strand, type, name):
    171..962     +  CDS            neo: KKA2_KLEPN - Also known as kan, nptII. Experimental evidence at protein level: Swiss-Prot protein existence level 1. Resistance to kanamycin, neomycin, paromomycin, ribostamycin, butirosin and gentamicin B. From Klebsiella pneumoniae.
   1359..2090    +  CDS            TagRFP-T: TagRFP-T is a basic (constitutively fluorescent) red fluorescent protein published in 2008, derived from Entacmaea quadricolor. It has low acid sensitivity.
   2493..3284    +  CDS            neo: KKA2_KLEPN - Also known as kan, nptII. Experimental evidence at protein level: Swiss-Prot protein existence level 1. Resistance to kanamycin, neomycin, paromomycin, ribostamycin, butirosin and gentamicin B. From Klebsiella pneumoniae.
   3480..3498    -  promoter       SP6 promoter: promoter for bacteriophage SP6 RNA polymerase
   3540..3556    -  protein_bind   lac operator: The lac repressor binds to the lac operator to inhibit transcription in E. coli. This inhibition can be relieved by adding lactose or isopropyl-β-D-thiogalactopyranoside (IPTG). lac repressor encoded by lacI
   3564..3594    -  promoter       lac promoter: promoter for the E. coli lac operon
   3609..3630    -  protein_bind   CAP binding site: CAP binding activates transcription in the presence of cAMP. E. coli catabolite activator protein
   3643..3735    -  CDS            lacI (fragment): lac repressor; lacI; The lac repressor binds to the lac operator to inhibit transcription in E. coli. This inhibition can be relieved by adding lactose or isopropyl-β-D-thiogalactopyranoside (IPTG).
   3918..4506    -  rep_origin     ori: high-copy-number ColE1/pMB1/pBR322/pUC origin of replication
   4677..5537    -  CDS            AmpR: β-lactamase; bla; confers resistance to ampicillin, carbenicillin, and related antibiotics
   5538..5642    -  promoter       AmpR promoter: bla
   5669..5719    +  misc_feature   bom (fragment): basis of mobility region from pBR322
   5720..6175    -  rep_origin     f1 ori (sequence partly withheld): f1 bacteriophage origin of replication; arrow indicates direction of (+) strand synthesis
   6179..6336    -  CDS            lacZα (fragment): LacZα fragment of β-galactosidase; lacZ fragment
   6339..2       +  promoter       T7 promoter (across the origin): promoter for bacteriophage T7 RNA polymerase
