[The description below was written by a language model from this plasmid's Addgene catalogue record and pLannotate feature annotations shown in this document.]
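Description:
pPOTv7-g418-tagRFPt is a PCR-only tagging (pPOT) template plasmid for endogenous gene tagging in Trypanosoma brucei. It is not an expression vector in the usual sense. It serves as a template from which a tagging cassette is amplified, typically with long primers that add homology to the target locus, so that the product integrates into the parasite genome and fuses the fluorescent protein to the gene of interest. In E. coli it is maintained as a high-copy plasmid through a ColE1/pUC-type origin and selected with ampicillin via the AmpR (β-lactamase) gene. The annotated backbone also carries an f1 origin, lac promoter/operator remnants, a lacZα fragment and flanking T7 and SP6 promoters, which are typical of a general cloning vector and play no evident role in tagging.

The payload is TagRFP-T, a constitutively fluorescent red protein derived from Entacmaea quadricolor, cloned between retained HindIII and BamHI sites, which may allow the tag to be exchanged. The feature table shows two copies of the neomycin phosphotransferase (neo) gene, one on each side of the TagRFP-T coding sequence, which provides the G418 selection named in the plasmid title. This layout is consistent with a design in which either a marker-then-tag or a tag-then-marker module can be amplified for N- or C-terminal tagging, though the record does not state this explicitly. The promoter is listed as "read through", meaning no dedicated promoter is included and expression depends on transcription at the integration site. The trypanosome RNA-processing sequences between the coding regions are not annotated, and the sequence is described as a partial NGS result.
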