Addgene plasmid #201085: pPOTv7-g418-tagRFPt
Purpose: Trypanosoma brucei PCR only tagging (pPOT) vector for endogenous gene tagging
Depositing lab: Samuel Dean. Depositing organization: University of Warwick. Publication: A comprehensive toolkit for protein localization and functional analysis in trypanosomatids. Paterou A, Saez Conde J, Tyc J, Sunter JD, Vaughan S, Gull K, Dean S. Open Biol. 2025 Apr;15(4):240361. doi: 10.1098/rsob.240361. Epub 2025 Apr 2. PubMed 40169015.
Backbone
  Vector backbone: pPOT
  Vector type: Unspecified
Growth in bacteria
  Bacterial resistance: Ampicillin, 100 μg/mL
  Growth temperature: 37°C
  Growth strain: NEB Stable
  Copy number: High Copy
Gene/Insert
  Gene/Insert name: tagRFPt
  Species: Synthetic
  Promoter: read through
  Cloning method: Restriction Enzyme; 5′ cloning site HindIII (not destroyed); 3′ cloning site BamHI (not destroyed)
  Sequencing primers: 5′ cTATGGGTTCTGGTAGTG; 3′ cTTAACTACCCGATCCTG
Terms and licenses: Academic/Nonprofit Terms; Industry Terms: Not Available to Industry
Depositor comments: Please visit https://doi.org/10.1101/2023.04.21.537815 for bioRxiv preprint.
How to cite: pPOTv7-g418-tagRFPt was a gift from Samuel Dean (Addgene plasmid # 201085 ; http://n2t.net/addgene:201085 ; RRID:Addgene_201085)
